Addgene plasmid #127021: pJUMP18-tetR_O
Purpose: Basic Part O- ORF; TetR; transcription factor
Depositing lab: Chris French. Depositing organization: University of Edinburgh. Publication: Joint universal modular plasmids (JUMP): a flexible vector platform for synthetic biology. Valenzuela-Ortega M, French C. Synth Biol (Oxf). 2021 Feb 2;6(1):ysab003. doi: 10.1093/synbio/ysab003. eCollection 2021. PubMed 33623824.
Backbone
  Vector backbone: pJUMP18-Uac
  Backbone manufacturer: Backbone derived from SEVA.
  Vector type: Bacterial Expression, Synthetic Biology
Growth in bacteria
  Bacterial resistance: Ampicillin, 100 μg/mL
  Growth temperature: 37°C
  Growth strain: JM109
  Copy number: High Copy
Gene/Insert
  Gene/Insert name: Part TetR_o
  Species: Synthetic
  Mutation: None
  Cloning method: Restriction Enzyme; 5′ cloning site Unknown (unknown if destroyed)
Terms and licenses: Academic/Nonprofit Terms; Industry Terms: Not Available to Industry
Depositor comments: Part based on sequence from iGEM part BBa_C0040 Please visit https://www.biorxiv.org/content/10.1101/799585v1 for bioRxiv preprint.
How to cite: pJUMP18-tetR_O was a gift from Chris French (Addgene plasmid # 127021 ; http://n2t.net/addgene:127021 ; RRID:Addgene_127021)
