[The description below was written by a language model from this plasmid's Addgene catalogue record and pLannotate feature annotations shown in this document.]
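Description:
pJUMP18-tetR_O is a small (about 3.3 kb) bacterial synthetic-biology plasmid from the Joint Universal Modular Plasmids (JUMP) platform. It stores a single basic part rather than a complete expression unit. The backbone, pJUMP18-Uac, is derived from the SEVA vector architecture. It carries a high-copy ColE1/pUC-type origin for propagation in E. coli and a bla (TEM beta-lactamase) gene, driven by its own promoter, that confers ampicillin resistance. An incP oriT is also present, so the plasmid can in principle be mobilised by conjugation when transfer functions are supplied in trans. The cargo region is insulated from the backbone by transcription terminators: lambda t0 lies downstream of it and rrnB T1 upstream, and an fd terminator follows the resistance gene.

The insert is an "O" (open reading frame) part encoding TetR, the Tn10 tetracycline repressor. The sequence is synthetic and based on an iGEM Registry part. TetR binds tetO operator sites to block transcription and releases them when tetracycline or a related inducer is present. This makes it a standard component of inducible promoters and genetic circuits. The annotation tool labels the coding sequence as a fragment relative to its reference. The coding sequence is flanked by BioBrick prefix and suffix sequences, which suggests compatibility with BioBrick-style assembly, although the record gives the cloning sites as unknown.

No promoter or ribosome binding site is annotated directly upstream of tetR. Only a short lacI remnant and a CAP binding site are annotated near the cloning region, probably leftovers of the backbone's original cassette. The plasmid therefore serves mainly as a source of the TetR ORF for modular assembly with promoter, RBS and terminator parts into higher-level transcription units.
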