Features (pLannotate 1.2.2; 12 found; start..end, strand, type, name):
     39..60      +  misc_feature   BioBrick prefix: BioBrick prefix for parts that do not start with "ATG"
     89..699     +  CDS            TetR (fragment): tetracycline repressor TetR; tetR from transposon Tn10; TetR binds to the tetracycline operator tetO to inhibit transcription. This inhibition can be relieved by adding tetracycline or doxycycline.
    724..744     +  misc_feature   BioBrick suffix: universal suffix for all parts
    778..872     +  terminator     lambda t0 terminator: transcription terminator from phage lambda
    945..1036    +  promoter       AmpR promoter: bla
   1037..1894    +  CDS            bla: BLAT_ECOLX - Experimental evidence at protein level: Swiss-Prot protein existence level 1. TEM-type are the most prevalent beta-lactamases in enterobacteria; they hydrolyze the beta-lactam bond in susceptible beta-lactam antibiotics, thus conferring resistance to penicillins and cephalosporins. TEM-3 and TEM-4 are capable of hydrolyzing cefotaxime and ceftazidime. TEM-5 is capable of hydrolyzing ceftazidime. TEM-6 is capable of hydrolyzing ceftazidime and aztreonam. TEM-8/CAZ-2, TEM- 16/CAZ-7 and TEM-24/CAZ-6 are markedly active against ceftazidime. IRT- 4 shows resistance to beta-lactamase in
   1901..1940    +  terminator     fd terminator: central terminator from bacteriophage fd (Otsuka and Kunisawa, 1982)
   2087..2195    +  oriT           oriT: incP origin of transfer
   2231..2819    +  rep_origin     ori: high-copy-number ColE1/pMB1/pBR322/pUC origin of replication
   3002..3094    +  CDS            lacI (fragment): lac repressor; lacI; The lac repressor binds to the lac operator to inhibit transcription in E. coli. This inhibition can be relieved by adding lactose or isopropyl-β-D-thiogalactopyranoside (IPTG).
   3107..3128    +  protein_bind   CAP binding site: CAP binding activates transcription in the presence of cAMP. E. coli catabolite activator protein
   3162..3248    -  terminator     rrnB T1 terminator: Escherichia coli rrnB; transcription terminator T1 from the E. coli rrnB gene
>Addgene plasmid #127021 | pJUMP18-tetR_O | addgene full sequence | sequence record 248375 | Addgene NGS Result
TTAATTAAGGAGTTTTGCAGGTGCACCTGCTTTTCGCTGAATTCGCGGCCGCTTCTAGAGGGTCTGCGAT
GTTTGGTCTCTAGCCTCCAGATTAGATAAAAGTAAAGTGATTAACAGCGCATTAGAGCTGCTTAATGAGG
TCGGAATCGAAGGTTTAACAACCCGTAAACTCGCCCAGAAGCTAGGTGTAGAGCAGCCTACATTGTATTG
GCATGTAAAAAATAAGCGGGCTTTGCTCGACGCCTTAGCCATTGAGATGTTAGATAGGCACCATACTCAC
TTTTGCCCTTTAGAAGGGGAAAGCTGGCAAGATTTTTTACGTAATAACGCTAAAAGTTTTAGATGTGCTT
TACTAAGTCATCGTGATGGAGCAAAAGTACATTTAGGTACACGGCCTACAGAAAAACAGTATGAAACTCT
CGAAAATCAATTAGCCTTTTTATGCCAACAAGGTTTTTCACTAGAGAATGCATTATATGCACTCAGCGCT
GTGGGGCATTTTACTTTAGGTTGCGTATTGGAAGATCAAGAGCATCAAGTCGCTAAAGAAGAAAGGGAAA
CACCTACTACTGATAGTATGCCGCCATTATTACGACAAGCTATCGAATTATTTGATCACCAAGGTGCAGA
GCCAGCCTTCTTATTCGGCCTTGAATTGATCATATGCGGATTAGAAAAACAACTTAAATGTGAAAGTGGT
TCGTGAGACCTTTCATCGCGACCTACTAGTAGCGGCCGCTGCAGGGAGTTGTCTTCGAAGACTTCGCTCT
AGTCTTGGACTCCTGTTGATAGATCCAGTAATGACCTCAGAACTCCATCTGGATTTGTTCAGAACGCTCG
GTTGCCGCCGGGCGTTTTTTATTGGTGAGAATCCAGGGGTCCCCAATAATTACGATTTAAATTAGTAGCC
CGCCTAATGAGCGGGCTTTTTTTTAATTCCCCTATTTGTTTATTTTTCTAAATACATTCAAATATGTATC
CGCTCATGAGACAATAACCCTGATAAATGCTTCAATAATATTGAAAAAGGAAGAGTATGAGCATTCAGCA
TTTTCGTGTGGCGCTGATTCCGTTTTTTGCGGCGTTTTGCCTGCCGGTGTTTGCGCATCCGGAAACCCTG
GTGAAAGTGAAAGATGCGGAAGATCAACTGGGTGCGCGCGTGGGCTATATTGAACTGGATCTGAACAGCG
GCAAAATTCTGGAATCTTTTCGTCCGGAAGAACGTTTTCCGATGATGAGCACCTTTAAAGTGCTGCTGTG
CGGTGCGGTTCTGAGCCGTGTGGATGCGGGCCAGGAACAACTGGGCCGTCGTATTCATTATAGCCAGAAC
GATCTGGTGGAATATAGCCCGGTGACCGAAAAACATCTGACCGATGGCATGACCGTGCGTGAACTGTGCA
GCGCGGCGATTACCATGAGCGATAACACCGCGGCGAACCTGCTGCTGACGACCATTGGCGGTCCGAAAGA
ACTGACCGCGTTTCTGCATAACATGGGCGATCATGTGACCCGTCTGGATCGTTGGGAACCGGAACTGAAC
GAAGCGATTCCGAACGATGAACGTGATACCACCATGCCGGCAGCAATGGCGACCACCCTGCGTAAACTGC
TGACGGGTGAGCTGCTGACCCTGGCAAGCCGCCAGCAACTGATTGATTGGATGGAAGCGGATAAAGTGGC
GGGTCCGCTGCTGCGTAGCGCGCTGCCGGCTGGCTGGTTTATTGCGGATAAAAGCGGTGCGGGCGAACGT
GGCAGCCGTGGCATTATTGCGGCGCTGGGCCCGGATGGTAAACCGAGCCGTATTGTGGTGATTTATACCA
CCGGCAGCCAGGCGACGATGGATGAACGTAACCGTCAGATTGCGGAAATTGGCGCGAGCCTGATTAAACA
TTGGTAAACCGATACAATTAAAGGCTCCTTTTGGAGCCTTTTTTTTTGGACGACCCTTGTCCTTTTCCGC
TGCATAACCCTGCTTCGGGGTCATTATAGCGATTTTTTCGGTATATCCATCCTTTTTCGCACGATATACA
GGATTTTGCCAAAGGGTTCGTGTAGACTTTCCTTGGTGTATCCAACGGCGTCAGCCGGGCAGGATAGGTG
AAGTAGGCCCACCCGCGAGCGGGTGTTCCTTCTTCACTGTCCCTTATTCGCACCTGGCGGTGCTCAACGG
GAATCCTGCTCTGCGAGGCTGGCCGTAGGCCGGCCCCGTAGAAAAGATCAAAGGATCTTCTTGAGATCCT
TTTTTTCTGCGCGTAATCTGCTGCTTGCAAACAAAAAAACCACCGCTACCAGCGGTGGTTTGTTTGCCGG
ATCAAGAGCTACCAACTCTTTTTCCGAAGGTAACTGGCTTCAGCAGAGCGCAGATACCAAATACTGTTCT
TCTAGTGTAGCCGTAGTTAGGCCACCACTTCAAGAACTCTGTAGCACCGCCTACATACCTCGCTCTGCTA
ATCCTGTTACCAGTGGCTGCTGCCAGTGGCGATAAGTCGTGTCTTACCGGGTTGGACTCAAGACGATAGT
TACCGGATAAGGCGCAGCGGTCGGGCTGAACGGGGGGTTCGTGCACACAGCCCAGCTTGGAGCGAACGAC
CTACACCGAACTGAGATACCTACAGCGTGAGCTATGAGAAAGCGCCACGCTTCCCGAAGGGAGAAAGGCG
GACAGGTATCCGGTAAGCGGCAGGGTCGGAACAGGAGAGCGCACGAGGGAGCTTCCAGGGGGAAACGCCT
GGTATCTTTATAGTCCTGTCGGGTTTCGCCACCTCTGACTTGAGCGTCGATTTTTGTGATGCTCGTCAGG
GGGGCGGAGCCTATGGAAAAACGCCAGCAACGCGGCCTTTTTACGGTTCCTGGCCTTTTGCTGGCCTTTT
GCTCACATGTTCTTTCCTGCGTTATCCCCTGATTCTGTGGATAACCGTATTACCGCCTTTGAGTGAGCTG
ATACCGCTCGCCGCAGCCGAACGACCGAGCGCAGCGAGTCAGTGAGCGAGGAAGCGGAAGAGCGCCCAAT
ACGCAAACCGCCTCTCCCCGCGCGTTGGCCGATTCATTAATGCAGCTGGCACGACAGGTTTCCCGACTGG
AAAGCGGGCAGTGAGCGCAACGCAATTAATGTGAGTTAGCTCACTCATTAGGCAGGCGCGCCCAGCTGTC
TAGGGCGGCGGATTTGTCCTACTCAGGAGAGCGTTCACCGACAAACAACAGATAAAACGAAAGGCCCAGT
CTTTCGACTGAGCCTTTCGTTTTATTTGATGCCT
